Addgene plasmid #86923: pEGFP-C1-FLAG-GFP-Ubl4A-C(90-157)
Purpose: To express Ubl4A (90-157 residues) tagged with FLAG-EGFP at N- terminus.
Depositing lab: Yihong Ye. Depositing organization: National Institute of Diabetes & Digestive & Kidney Diseases (NIDDK). Publication: The HECT domain ubiquitin ligase HUWE1 targets unassembled soluble proteins for degradation. Xu Y, Anderson DE, Ye Y. Cell Discov. 2016 Nov 8;2:16040. eCollection 2016. 10.1038/celldisc.2016.40 PubMed 27867533.
Backbone
  Vector backbone: pEGFP-C1
  Modifications to backbone: A FLAG tag is added on N-terminus of EGFP
  Vector type: Mammalian Expression
  Selectable markers: Neomycin (select with G418)
Growth in bacteria
  Bacterial resistance: Kanamycin, 50 μg/mL
  Growth temperature: 37°C
  Growth strain: DH5alpha
  Copy number: High Copy
Gene/Insert
  Gene/Insert name: UBL4A (alt names: Ubiquitin-like protein 4A; Ubiquitin-like protein GDX)
  Species: H. sapiens (human)
  Insert size (bp): 207
  Mutation: Residues from 1-89 are deleted
  GenBank ID: NM_014235.4
  Entrez Gene: UBL4A (a.k.a. DX254E, DXS254E, G6PD, GDX, GET5, MDY2, TMA24, UBL4)
  Promoter: CMV
  Tag / fusion protein: FLAG (N terminal on backbone); GFP (N terminal on backbone)
  Cloning method: Restriction Enzyme; 5′ cloning site BglII (not destroyed); 3′ cloning site SalI (not destroyed)
  Sequencing primers: 5′ EGFP-C; 3′ SV40-pArev
Terms and licenses: Academic/Nonprofit Terms; Industry Terms: Not Available to Industry
How to cite: pEGFP-C1-FLAG-GFP-Ubl4A-C(90-157) was a gift from Yihong Ye (Addgene plasmid # 86923 ; http://n2t.net/addgene:86923 ; RRID:Addgene_86923)
