[The description below was written by a language model from this plasmid's Addgene catalogue record and pLannotate feature annotations shown in this document.]
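Description:
pEGFP-C1-FLAG-GFP-Ubl4A-C(90-157) is a mammalian expression plasmid of about 4.9 kb built on the pEGFP-C1 backbone, which was modified by adding a FLAG epitope to the N-terminus of EGFP. It is maintained in E. coli at high copy from a ColE1/pUC-type origin and also carries an f1 phage origin. A single Tn5 aminoglycoside phosphotransferase gene (NeoR/KanR) provides both forms of selection. A bacterial bla-type promoter drives it for kanamycin resistance in bacteria, and the SV40 enhancer/early promoter with an HSV TK polyadenylation signal drives it for G418 selection of transfected mammalian cells.

The expression cassette uses the human cytomegalovirus immediate early enhancer and promoter to transcribe one fused open reading frame: FLAG, then EGFP, then a C-terminal fragment of human UBL4A (ubiquitin-like protein 4A, also called GDX). The cassette ends with the SV40 poly(A) signal. The 207 bp insert encodes residues 90-157, so residues 1-89 are deleted. It was cloned between the BglII and SalI sites of the multiple cloning site, and both sites are retained. The short hits annotated as SV40 large T antigen, ble and bGH poly(A) fragments are probably backbone remnants or partial matches, not working parts.

UBL4A is a component of the cytosolic BAG6/BAT3 protein quality control complex, which keeps misfolded or hydrophobic proteins soluble and routes them to the endoplasmic reticulum or to the proteasome. The construct allows the truncated protein to be followed by fluorescence and detected or purified through the FLAG tag. The associated study concerned degradation of unassembled soluble proteins by the ubiquitin ligase HUWE1, though the record does not state the specific experiments in which this fragment was used.
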