Features (pLannotate 1.2.2; 16 found; start..end, strand, type, name):
      5..593     +  rep_origin     ori: high-copy-number ColE1/pMB1/pBR322/pUC origin of replication
    768..1071    +  enhancer       CMV enhancer: human cytomegalovirus immediate early enhancer
   1072..1275    +  promoter       CMV promoter: human cytomegalovirus (CMV) immediate early promoter
   1323..1347    +  CDS            2xFLAG (fragment): two tandem FLAG® epitope tags
   1346..2061    +  CDS            EGFP (fragment): the original enhanced GFP (Yang et al., 1996) mammalian codon-optimized
   2067..2279    +  CDS            UBL4A (fragment): UBL4A_HUMAN - Also known as DXS254E, GDX, UBL4. Experimental evidence at protein level: Swiss-Prot protein existence level 1. As part of a cytosolic protein quality control complex, the BAG6/BAT3 complex, maintains misfolded and hydrophobic patches- containing proteins in a soluble state and participates in their proper delivery to the endoplasmic reticulum or alternatively can promote their sorting to the proteasome where they undergo degradation (PubMed:20676083, PubMed:21636303, PubMed:21743475, PubMed:28104892). The BAG6/BAT3 complex is involved in the post-translational delivery of tail-a
   2283..2309    +  misc_feature   MCS (fragment): multiple cloning site
   2326..2410    +  CDS            large T antigen (fragment): large T antigen from SV40 (simian virus 40)
   2433..2554    +  polyA_signal   SV40 poly(A) signal: SV40 polyadenylation signal
   2588..3016    -  rep_origin     f1 ori (sequence partly withheld): f1 bacteriophage origin of replication; arrow indicates direction of (+) strand synthesis
   3043..3147    +  promoter       AmpR promoter: bla
   3149..3506    +  promoter       SV40 promoter: SV40 enhancer and early promoter
   3541..4335    +  CDS            NeoR/KanR: aminoglycoside phosphotransferase from Tn5; aph(3')-II (or nptII); confers resistance to neomycin, kanamycin, and G418 (Geneticin®)
   4356..4508    +  CDS            ble (fragment): BLE_KLEPN - Experimental evidence at protein level: Swiss-Prot protein existence level 1. Binding protein with a strong affinity to the bleomycin family of antibiotics. Binds to CL990; an antimitotic-antibiotic compound. From Klebsiella pneumoniae.
   4567..4614    +  polyA_signal   HSV TK poly(A) signal: herpes simplex virus thymidine kinase polyadenylation signal (Cole and Stacy, 1985)
   4705..4721    -  polyA_signal   bGH poly(A) signal (fragment): bovine growth hormone polyadenylation signal
>Addgene plasmid #86923 | pEGFP-C1-FLAG-GFP-Ubl4A-C(90-157) | addgene full sequence | sequence record 175356 | Addgene NGS Result
CTTCTTGAGATCCTTTTTTTCTGCGCGTAATCTGCTGCTTGCAAACAAAAAAACCACCGCTACCAGCGGT
GGTTTGTTTGCCGGATCAAGAGCTACCAACTCTTTTTCCGAAGGTAACTGGCTTCAGCAGAGCGCAGATA
CCAAATACTGTTCTTCTAGTGTAGCCGTAGTTAGGCCACCACTTCAAGAACTCTGTAGCACCGCCTACAT
ACCTCGCTCTGCTAATCCTGTTACCAGTGGCTGCTGCCAGTGGCGATAAGTCGTGTCTTACCGGGTTGGA
CTCAAGACGATAGTTACCGGATAAGGCGCAGCGGTCGGGCTGAACGGGGGGTTCGTGCACACAGCCCAGC
TTGGAGCGAACGACCTACACCGAACTGAGATACCTACAGCGTGAGCTATGAGAAAGCGCCACGCTTCCCG
AAGGGAGAAAGGCGGACAGGTATCCGGTAAGCGGCAGGGTCGGAACAGGAGAGCGCACGAGGGAGCTTCC
AGGGGGAAACGCCTGGTATCTTTATAGTCCTGTCGGGTTTCGCCACCTCTGACTTGAGCGTCGATTTTTG
TGATGCTCGTCAGGGGGGCGGAGCCTATGGAAAAACGCCAGCAACGCGGCCTTTTTACGGTTCCTGGCCT
TTTGCTGGCCTTTTGCTCACATGTTCTTTCCTGCGTTATCCCCTGATTCTGTGGATAACCGTATTACCGC
CATGCATTAGTTATTAATAGTAATCAATTACGGGGTCATTAGTTCATAGCCCATATATGGAGTTCCGCGT
TACATAACTTACGGTAAATGGCCCGCCTGGCTGACCGCCCAACGACCCCCGCCCATTGACGTCAATAATG
ACGTATGTTCCCATAGTAACGCCAATAGGGACTTTCCATTGACGTCAATGGGTGGAGTATTTACGGTAAA
CTGCCCACTTGGCAGTACATCAAGTGTATCATATGCCAAGTACGCCCCCTATTGACGTCAATGACGGTAA
ATGGCCCGCCTGGCATTATGCCCAGTACATGACCTTATGGGACTTTCCTACTTGGCAGTACATCTACGTA
TTAGTCATCGCTATTACCATGGTGATGCGGTTTTGGCAGTACATCAATGGGCGTGGATAGCGGTTTGACT
CACGGGGATTTCCAAGTCTCCACCCCATTGACGTCAATGGGAGTTTGTTTTGGCACCAAAATCAACGGGA
CTTTCCAAAATGTCGTAACAACTCCGCCCCATTGACGCAAATGGGCGGTAGGCGTGTACGGTGGGAGGTC
TATATAAGCAGAGCTGGTTTAGTGAACCGTCAGATCCGCTAGCGCTACCGGTCGCCACCATGGATTACAA
GGATGATGATGATAAGGTGAGCAAGGGCGAGGAGCTGTTCACCGGGGTGGTGCCCATCCTGGTCGAGCTG
GACGGCGACGTAAACGGCCACAAGTTCAGCGTGTCCGGCGAGGGCGAGGGCGATGCCACCTACGGCAAGC
TGACCCTGAAGTTCATCTGCACCACCGGCAAGCTGCCCGTGCCCTGGCCCACCCTCGTGACCACCCTGAC
CTACGGCGTGCAGTGCTTCAGCCGCTACCCCGACCACATGAAGCAGCACGACTTCTTCAAGTCCGCCATG
CCCGAAGGCTACGTCCAGGAGCGCACCATCTTCTTCAAGGACGACGGCAACTACAAGACCCGCGCCGAGG
TGAAGTTCGAGGGCGACACCCTGGTGAACCGCATCGAGCTGAAGGGCATCGACTTCAAGGAGGACGGCAA
CATCCTGGGGCACAAGCTGGAGTACAACTACAACAGCCACAACGTCTATATCATGGCCGACAAGCAGAAG
AACGGCATCAAGGTGAACTTCAAGATCCGCCACAACATCGAGGACGGCAGCGTGCAGCTCGCCGACCACT
ACCAGCAGAACACCCCCATCGGCGACGGCCCCGTGCTGCTGCCCGACAACCACTACCTGAGCACCCAGTC
CGCCCTGAGCAAAGACCCCAACGAGAAGCGCGATCACATGGTCCTGCTGGAGTTCGTGACCGCCGCCGGG
ATCACTCTCGGCATGGACGAGCTGTACAAGTCCGGACTCAGATCTTCCCCACCCCCGCAGGTCTGGCAGC
TGATCTCCAAAGTCTTGGCCCGCCACTTCAGTGCGGCAGATGCCAGCAGGGTCCTGGAACAGCTACAGAG
GGATTACGAGAGGTCCCTGAGTCGCCTGACGCTGGACGACATCGAACGGTTGGCCAGCCGCTTCCTGCAC
CCTGAAGTGACTGAGACAATGGAGAAGGGCTTCTCCAAATAGGTCGACGGTACCGCGGGCCCGGGATCCA
CCGGATCTAGATAACTGATCATAATCAGCCATACCACATTTGTAGAGGTTTTACTTGCTTTAAAAAACCT
CCCACACCTCCCCCTGAACCTGAAACATAAAATGAATGCAATTGTTGTTGTTAACTTGTTTATTGCAGCT
TATAATGGTTACAAATAAAGCAATAGCATCACAAATTTCACAAATAAAGCATTTTTTTCACTGCATTCTA
GTTGTGGTTTGTCCAAACTCATCAATGTATCTTAACGCGTAAATTGTAAGCGTTAATATTTTGTTAAAAT
TCGCGTTAAATTTTTGTTAAATCAGCTCATTTTTTAACCAATAGGCCGAAATCGGCAAAATCCCTTATAA
ATCAAAAGAATAGACCGAGATAGGGT
[37 nt withheld, positions 2687-2723]
AAAGAACGTGGACTCCAACGTCAAAGG
[49 nt withheld, positions 2751-2799]
T
[91 nt withheld, positions 2801-2891]
G
[124 nt withheld, positions 2893-3016]
CAGGTGGCACTTTTCGGGGAAATGTGCGCGGAACCCCTATTTGTTTATTTTTCTAAATACATTCAAATAT
GTATCCGCTCATGAGACAATAACCCTGATAAATGCTTCAATAATATTGAAAAAGGAAGAGTCCTGAGGCG
GAAAGAACCAGCTGTGGAATGTGTGTCAGTTAGGGTGTGGAAAGTCCCCAGGCTCCCCAGCAGGCAGAAG
TATGCAAAGCATGCATCTCAATTAGTCAGCAACCAGGTGTGGAAAGTCCCCAGGCTCCCCAGCAGGCAGA
AGTATGCAAAGCATGCATCTCAATTAGTCAGCAACCATAGTCCCGCCCCTAACTCCGCCCATCCCGCCCC
TAACTCCGCCCAGTTCCGCCCATTCTCCGCCCCATGGCTGACTAATTTTTTTTATTTATGCAGAGGCCGA
GGCCGCCTCGGCCTCTGAGCTATTCCAGAAGTAGTGAGGAGGCTTTTTTGGAGGCCTAGGCTTTTGCAAA
GATCGATCAAGAGACAGGATGAGGATCGTTTCGCATGATTGAACAAGATGGATTGCACGCAGGTTCTCCG
GCCGCTTGGGTGGAGAGGCTATTCGGCTATGACTGGGCACAACAGACAATCGGCTGCTCTGATGCCGCCG
TGTTCCGGCTGTCAGCGCAGGGGCGCCCGGTTCTTTTTGTCAAGACCGACCTGTCCGGTGCCCTGAATGA
ACTGCAAGACGAGGCAGCGCGGCTATCGTGGCTGGCCACGACGGGCGTTCCTTGCGCAGCTGTGCTCGAC
GTTGTCACTGAAGCGGGAAGGGACTGGCTGCTATTGGGCGAAGTGCCGGGGCAGGATCTCCTGTCATCTC
ACCTTGCTCCTGCCGAGAAAGTATCCATCATGGCTGATGCAATGCGGCGGCTGCATACGCTTGATCCGGC
TACCTGCCCATTCGACCACCAAGCGAAACATCGCATCGAGCGAGCACGTACTCGGATGGAAGCCGGTCTT
GTCGATCAGGATGATCTGGACGAAGAGCATCAGGGGCTCGCGCCAGCCGAACTGTTCGCCAGGCTCAAGG
CGAGCATGCCCGACGGCGAGGATCTCGTCGTGACCCATGGCGATGCCTGCTTGCCGAATATCATGGTGGA
AAATGGCCGCTTTTCTGGATTCATCGACTGTGGCCGGCTGGGTGTGGCGGACCGCTATCAGGACATAGCG
TTGGCTACCCGTGATATTGCTGAAGAGCTTGGCGGCGAATGGGCTGACCGCTTCCTCGTGCTTTACGGTA
TCGCCGCTCCCGATTCGCAGCGCATCGCCTTCTATCGCCTTCTTGACGAGTTCTTCTGAGCGGGACTCTG
GGGTTCGAAATGACCGACCAAGCGACGCCCAACCTGCCATCACGAGATTTCGATTCCACCGCCGCCTTCT
ATGAAAGGTTGGGCTTCGGAATCGTTTTCCGGGACGCCGGCTGGATGATCCTCCAGCGCGGGGATCTCAT
GCTGGAGTTCTTCGCCCACCCTAGGGGGAGGCTAACTGAAACACGGAAGGAGACAATACCGGAAGGAACC
CGCGCTATGACGGCAATAAAAAGACAGAATAAAACGCACGGTGTTGGGTCGTTTGTTCATAAACGCGGGG
TTCGGTCCCAGGGCTGGCACTCTGTCGATACCCCACCGAGACCCCATTGGGGCCAATACGCCCGCGTTTC
TTCCTTTTCCCCACCCCACCCCCCAAGTTCGGGTGAAGGCCCAGGGCTCGCAGCCAACGTCGGGGCGGCA
GGCCCTGCCATAGCCTCAGGTTACTCATATATACTTTAGATTGATTTAAAACTTCATTTTTAATTTAAAA
GGATCTAGGTGAAGATCCTTTTTGATAATCTCATGACCAAAATCCCTTAACGTGAGTTTTCGTTCCACTG
AGCGTCAGACCCCGTAGAAAAGATCAAAGGAT
