>Addgene plasmid #86923 | pEGFP-C1-FLAG-GFP-Ubl4A-C(90-157) | depositor partial sequence | sequence record 175357 | EGFP-C
CGAGCTGTACAAGTCCGGACTCAGATCTTCCCCACCCCCGCAGGTCTGGCAGCTGATCTCCAAAGTCTTG
GCCCGCCACTTCAGTGCGGCAGATGCCAGCAGGGTCCTGGAACAGCTACAGAGGGATTACGAGAGGTCCC
TGAGTCGCCTGACGCTGGACGACATCGAACGGTTGGCCAGCCGCTTCCTGCACCCTGAAGTGACTGAGAC
AATGGAGAAGGGCTTCTCCAAATAGGTCGACGGTACCGCGGGCCCGGGATCCACCGGATCTAGATAACTG
ATCATAATCAGCCATACCACATTTGTAGAGGTTTTACTTGCTTTAAAAAACCTCCCACACCTCCCCCTGA
ACCTGAAACATAAAATGAATGCAATTGTTGTTGTTAACTTGTTTATTGCAGCTTATAATGGTTACAAATA
AAGCAATAGCATCACAAATTTCACAAATAAAGCATTTTTTTCACTGCATTCTAGTTGTGGTTTGTCCAAA
CTCATCAATGTATCTTAACGCGTAAATTGTAAGCGTTAATATTTTGTTAAAATTCGCGTTAAATTTTTGT
TAAATCAGCTCATTTTTTAACCAATAGGCCGAAATCGGCAAAATCCCTTATAAATCAAAAGAATAGACCG
AGATAGGGT
[37 nt withheld, positions 640-676]
AAAGAACGTGGACTCCAACGTCAAAGG
[49 nt withheld, positions 704-752]
T
[91 nt withheld, positions 754-844]
G
[115 nt withheld, positions 846-960]
